Addgene plasmid #128721: pCPP5328
Purpose: Phytopathogen Pseudomonas syringae pv. tomato type III secretion system effector (gene lacking stop codon) Gateway donor clone
Depositing lab: Alan Collmer. Depositing organization: Cornell University. Publication: A survey of the Pseudomonas syringae pv. tomato DC3000 type III secretion system effector repertoire reveals several effectors that are deleterious when expressed in Saccharomyces cerevisiae. Munkvold KR, Martin ME, Bronstein PA, Collmer A. Mol Plant Microbe Interact. 2008 Apr;21(4):490-502. doi: 10.1094/MPMI-21-4-0490. PubMed 18321194.
Backbone
  Vector backbone: pENTR/SD/D-TOPO
  Vector type: Bacterial Expression
Growth in bacteria
  Bacterial resistance: Kanamycin, 50 μg/mL
  Growth temperature: 37°C
  Growth strain: DH5alpha
  Copy number: High Copy
Gene/Insert
  Gene/Insert name: hopU1
  Species: Pseudomonas syringae
  Cloning method: TOPO Cloning
Terms and licenses: Academic/Nonprofit Terms; Industry Terms: Not Available to Industry
Depositor comments: Also reference: PMID 29742421.
How to cite: pCPP5328 was a gift from Alan Collmer (Addgene plasmid # 128721 ; http://n2t.net/addgene:128721 ; RRID:Addgene_128721)
