[The description below was written by a language model from this plasmid's Addgene catalogue record and pLannotate feature annotations shown in this document.]
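Description:
pCPP5328 is a Gateway entry (donor) clone built on the pENTR/SD/D-TOPO backbone and carrying hopU1, a type III secretion system effector gene from the plant pathogen Pseudomonas syringae pv. tomato. The gene was inserted by directional TOPO cloning and lacks its stop codon, so that after transfer to a destination vector the effector can be read through into a C-terminal tag or fusion partner. The plasmid is about 3.4 kb, is maintained in E. coli at high copy from a ColE1/pUC-type origin, and is selected with kanamycin through the aph(3')-Ia resistance gene.

The automated feature table does not annotate the hopU1 coding sequence itself. However, the unannotated stretch between the bacteriophage T7 gene 10 ribosome binding site at the start of the record and the attL2 site is where the insert would be expected to lie. attL1 sits just upstream of the ribosome binding site across the circular junction, so attL1 and attL2 flank the Shine-Dalgarno element and the insert. An LR Clonase reaction therefore moves both together into any attR-containing destination vector while preserving orientation and reading frame. The rrnB T1 and T2 terminators upstream of attL1 insulate the cloning site from read-through transcription from the backbone. A T7 promoter lies beyond attL2, oriented back toward the insert. The short lacI and lacZα matches are only small fragments, probably backbone remnants rather than functional genes.

The clone belongs to a set of effector entry clones, and the associated publication surveyed the DC3000 effector repertoire for proteins that are deleterious when expressed in Saccharomyces cerevisiae. Its practical use is as a source for recombining hopU1 into expression vectors for such functional assays.
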