Features (pLannotate 1.2.2; 10 found; start..end, strand, type, name):
      1..21      +  RBS            RBS: efficient ribosome binding site from bacteriophage T7 gene 10 (Olins and Rangwala, 1989)
    839..938     -  protein_bind   attL2: mutant version of attL; recombination site for the Gateway® LR reaction LR Clonase™
    956..974     -  promoter       T7 promoter: promoter for bacteriophage T7 RNA polymerase
   1108..1917    +  CDS            KanR: aminoglycoside phosphotransferase; aph(3')-Ia; confers resistance to kanamycin in bacteria or G418 (Geneticin®) in eukaryotes
   2064..2652    +  rep_origin     ori: high-copy-number ColE1/pMB1/pBR322/pUC origin of replication
   2835..2927    +  CDS            lacI (fragment): lac repressor; lacI; The lac repressor binds to the lac operator to inhibit transcription in E. coli. This inhibition can be relieved by adding lactose or isopropyl-β-D-thiogalactopyranoside (IPTG).
   2982..3009    -  terminator     rrnB T2 terminator: transcription terminator T2 from the E. coli rrnB gene
   3141..3184    +  terminator     rrnB T1 terminator: Escherichia coli rrnB; transcription terminator T1 from the E. coli rrnB gene
   3231..3267    -  CDS            lacZα (fragment): LacZα fragment of β-galactosidase; lacZ fragment
   3283..3382    +  protein_bind   attL1: mutant version of attL; recombination site for the Gateway® LR reaction LR Clonase™
>Addgene plasmid #128721 | pCPP5328 | addgene full sequence | sequence record 252549 | Addgene NGS Result
TTGTTTAACTTTAAGAAGGAGCCCTTCACCATGAATATAAATCGACAACTGCCTGTATCAGGCTCGGAGC
GATTGTTGACTCCCGACGTGGGCGTATCTCGCCAGGCTTGTTCCGAAAGGCATTATTCTACTGGACAGGA
TCGGCATGATTTTTACCGTTTTGCTGCCAGGCTACATGTGGATGCGCAGTGTTTTGGTCTGTCAATAGAC
GATTTGATGGATAAGTTTTCTGACAAGCACTTCAGGGCTGAGCATCCTGAATACAGGGATGTCTATCCGG
AGGAATGTTCTGCCATTTATATGCATACCGCTCAAGACTATTCTAGTCACCTCGTAAGGGGGGAAATAGG
AACGCCGCTGTACCGAGAGGTCAATAATTATCTTCGACTTCAACATGAGAATTCTGGGCGAGAAGCTGAA
ATTGATAATCACGACGAAAAGCTATCGCCTCACATAAAAATGCTTTCATCTGCGCTTAATCGTTTAATGG
ATGTCGCCGCTTTTAGAGGAACGGTTTATAGAGGCATTCGCGGTGATTTAGATACCATTGCTCGGCTCTA
CCATCTATTCGATACGGGCGGCCGGTACGTAGAGCCCGCTTTCATGAGTACAACTCGAATAAAGGACAGT
GCCCAGGTGTTTGAGCCAGGCACGCCAAACAACATAGCTTTCCAGATAAGCCTAAAAAGAGGCGCCGACA
TTTCGGGATCTTCCCAAGCGCCCTCAGAGGAAGAAATCATGCTACCCATGATGAGTGAGTTCGTCATTGA
ACATGCATCCGCTCTTTCCGAAGGAAAGCATTTATTTGTATTAAGTCAGATTAAGGGTGGGCGCGCCGAC
CCAGCTTTCTTGTACAAAGTTGGCATTATAAGAAAGCATTGCTTATCAATTTGTTGCAACGAACAGGTCA
CTATCAGTCAAAATAAAATCATTATTTGCCATCCAGCTGATATCCCCTATAGTGAGTCGTATTACATGGT
CATAGCTGTTTCCTGGCAGCTCTGGCCCGTGTCTCAAAATCTCTGATGTTACATTGCACAAGATAAAAAT
ATATCATCATGAACAATAAAACTGTCTGCTTACATAAACAGTAATACAAGGGGTGTTATGAGCCATATTC
AACGGGAAACGTCGAGGCCGCGATTAAATTCCAACATGGATGCTGATTTATATGGGTATAAATGGGCTCG
CGATAATGTCGGGCAATCAGGTGCGACAATCTATCGCTTGTATGGGAAGCCCGATGCGCCAGAGTTGTTT
CTGAAACATGGCAAAGGTAGCGTTGCCAATGATGTTACAGATGAGATGGTCAGACTAAACTGGCTGACGG
AATTTATGCCTCTTCCGACCATCAAGCATTTTATCCGTACTCCTGATGATGCATGGTTACTCACCACTGC
GATCCCCGGAAAAACAGCATTCCAGGTATTAGAAGAATATCCTGATTCAGGTGAAAATATTGTTGATGCG
CTGGCAGTGTTCCTGCGCCGGTTGCATTCGATTCCTGTTTGTAATTGTCCTTTTAACAGCGATCGCGTAT
TTCGTCTCGCTCAGGCGCAATCACGAATGAATAACGGTTTGGTTGATGCGAGTGATTTTGATGACGAGCG
TAATGGCTGGCCTGTTGAACAAGTCTGGAAAGAAATGCATAAACTTTTGCCATTCTCACCGGATTCAGTC
GTCACTCATGGTGATTTCTCACTTGATAACCTTATTTTTGACGAGGGGAAATTAATAGGTTGTATTGATG
TTGGACGAGTCGGAATCGCAGACCGATACCAGGATCTTGCCATCCTATGGAACTGCCTCGGTGAGTTTTC
TCCTTCATTACAGAAACGGCTTTTTCAAAAATATGGTATTGATAATCCTGATATGAATAAATTGCAGTTT
CATTTGATGCTCGATGAGTTTTTCTAATCAGAATTGGTTAATTGGTTGTAACACTGGCAGAGCATTACGC
TGACTTGACGGGACGGCGCAAGCTCATGACCAAAATCCCTTAACGTGAGTTACGCGTCGTTCCACTGAGC
GTCAGACCCCGTAGAAAAGATCAAAGGATCTTCTTGAGATCCTTTTTTTCTGCGCGTAATCTGCTGCTTG
CAAACAAAAAAACCACCGCTACCAGCGGTGGTTTGTTTGCCGGATCAAGAGCTACCAACTCTTTTTCCGA
AGGTAACTGGCTTCAGCAGAGCGCAGATACCAAATACTGTTCTTCTAGTGTAGCCGTAGTTAGGCCACCA
CTTCAAGAACTCTGTAGCACCGCCTACATACCTCGCTCTGCTAATCCTGTTACCAGTGGCTGCTGCCAGT
GGCGATAAGTCGTGTCTTACCGGGTTGGACTCAAGACGATAGTTACCGGATAAGGCGCAGCGGTCGGGCT
GAACGGGGGGTTCGTGCACACAGCCCAGCTTGGAGCGAACGACCTACACCGAACTGAGATACCTACAGCG
TGAGCTATGAGAAAGCGCCACGCTTCCCGAAGGGAGAAAGGCGGACAGGTATCCGGTAAGCGGCAGGGTC
GGAACAGGAGAGCGCACGAGGGAGCTTCCAGGGGGAAACGCCTGGTATCTTTATAGTCCTGTCGGGTTTC
GCCACCTCTGACTTGAGCGTCGATTTTTGTGATGCTCGTCAGGGGGGCGGAGCCTATGGAAAAACGCCAG
CAACGCGGCCTTTTTACGGTTCCTGGCCTTTTGCTGGCCTTTTGCTCACATGTTCTTTCCTGCGTTATCC
CCTGATTCTGTGGATAACCGTATTACCGCCTTTGAGTGAGCTGATACCGCTCGCCGCAGCCGAACGACCG
AGCGCAGCGAGTCAGTGAGCGAGGAAGCGGAAGAGCGCCCAATACGCAAACCGCCTCTCCCCGCGCGTTG
GCCGATTCATTAATGCAGCTGGCACGACAGGTTTCCCGACTGGAAAGCGGGCAGTGAGCGCAACGCAATT
AATACGCGTACCGCTAGCCAGGAAGAGTTTGTAGAAACGCAAAAAGGCCATCCGTCAGGATGGCCTTCTG
CTTAGTTTGATGCCTGGCAGTTTATGGCGGGCGTCCTGCCCGCCACCCTCCGGGCCGTTGCTTCACAACG
TTCAAATCCGCTCCCGGCGGATTTGTCCTACTCAGGAGAGCGTTCACCGACAAACAACAGATAAAACGAA
AGGCCCAGTCTTCCGACTGAGCCTTTCGTTTTATTTGATGCCTGGCAGTTCCCTACTCTCGCGTTAACGC
TAGCATGGATGTTTTCCCAGTCACGACGTTGTAAAACGACGGCCAGTCTTAAGCTCGGGCCCCAAATAAT
GATTTTATTTTGACTGATAGTGACCTGTTCGTTGCAACAAATTGATGAGCAATGCTTTTTTATAATGCCA
ACTTTGTACAAAAAAGCAGGCTCCGCGGCCGCC
